>Addgene plasmid #19893 | pcDNA3-myc-CUL3 | addgene full sequence | sequence record 254717 | Addgene NGS Result
GACATTGATTATTGACTAGTTATTAATAGTAATCAATTACGGGGTCATTAGTTCATAGCCCATATATGGA
GTTCCGCGTTACATAACTTACGGTAAATGGCCCGCCTGGCTGACCGCCCAACGACCCCCGCCCATTGACG
TCAATAATGACGTATGTTCCCATAGTAACGCCAATAGGGACTTTCCATTGACGTCAATGGGTGGAGTATT
TACGGTAAACTGCCCACTTGGCAGTACATCAAGTGTATCATATGCCAAGTACGCCCCCTATTGACGTCAA
TGACGGTAAATGGCCCGCCTGGCATTATGCCCAGTACATGACCTTATGGGACTTTCCTACTTGGCAGTAC
ATCTACGTATTAGTCATCGCTATTACCATGGTGATGCGGTTTTGGCAGTACATCAATGGGCGTGGATAGC
GGTTTGACTCACGGGGATTTCCAAGTCTCCACCCCATTGACGTCAATGGGAGTTTGTTTTGGCACCAAAA
TCAACGGGACTTTCCAAAATGTCGTAACAACTCCGCCCCATTGACGCAAATGGGCGGTAGGCGTGTACGG
TGGGAGGTCTATATAAGCAGAGCTCTCTGGCTAACTAGAGAACCCACTGCTTACTGGCTTATCGAAATTA
ATACGACTCACTATAGGGAGACCCAAGCTATGGAGCAAAAGCTCATCTCAGAGGAAGATCTGGAATTAGA
GCAAAAGCTCATCTCAGAGGAAGATCTGGAATTAGAGCAAAAGCTCATCTCAGAGGAAGATCTGGAATTC
AGGATCCTGATATCCGCGGTACCGAGCACCATGTCGAATCTGAGCAAAGGCACGGGCAGCCGGAAGGACA
CCAAGATGCGGATCCGGGCCTTTCCGATGACCATGGAT
[420 nt withheld, positions 879-1298]
GATATGATTGCAAGAGAGCGGAAAGGAGAAGTCGTAGACAGAGGCGCAATAAGAAATGCTTGCCAGATGT
TAATGATTTTAGGTCTCGAAGGAAGATCAGTCTGTGAAGAAGATTTTGAGGCTCCTTTTTTGGAAATGTC
TGCAGAATTTTTTCAGATGGAAAGCCAGAAATTTTTAGCAGAAAATAGTGCTTCAGTATATATAAAGAAA
GTAGAAGCTAGAATTAATGAAGAAATAGAACGAGTGATGCACTGCCTTGACAAATCAACGGAAGAACCAA
TTGTAAAGGTGGTTGAAAGGGAACTCATTTCCAAGCACATGAAGACTATAGTAGAAATGGAGAATTCTGG
GCTAGTACATATGTTGAAAAATGGAAAGACAGAAGACCTTGGTTGCATGTACAAGTTATTTAGTCGTGTG
CCAAATGGTTTGAAAACAATGTGTGAGTGTATGAGTTCCTATTTGAGGGAGCAAGGTAAAGCTCTTGTTT
CTGAAGAAGGAGAAGGAAAGAATCCTGTTGACTATATCCAGGGCTTATTGGATCTGAAGAGTAGGTTCGA
TCGCTTCCTCCTGGAATCATTCAACAATGACCGTCTCTTTAAACAAACTATTGCGGGTGACTTTGAGTAT
TTTCTCAACCTCAACTCCAGGTCTCCTGAATACCTCTCATTATTTATTGATGATAAGCTGAAAAAGGGAG
TCAAAGGGCTAACAGAACAAGAAGTAGAAACAATATTGGATAAAGCAATGGTCCTTTTTAGGTTTATGCA
AGAAAAAGATGTATTTGAACGTTATTATAAACAACACTTGGCAAGGAGACTTCTCACAAATAAAAGTGTT
TCTGATGACTCTGAAAAAAACATGATATCTAAGTTAAAGACTGAATGTGGATGTCAGTTCACGTCAAAAC
TGGAAGGAATGTTTAGGGATATGAGCATCTCAAACACAACGATGGATGAATTCAGGCAACATCTACAGGC
AACTGGTGTATCTTTAGGTGGTGTTGATCTTACAGTCCGGGTGCTCACGACAGGATATTGGCCCACTCAG
TCAGCCACACCAAAGTGCAACATCCCACCAGCACCAAGACATGCTTTTGAGATATTCAGAAGGTTCTACT
TAGCCAAACACAGTGGTCGACAGCTCACACTCCAGCATCATATGGGTTCTGCAGATCTCAATGCCACATT
TTATGGACCAGTTAAAAAGGAAGATGGATCTGAAGTTGGTGTTGGAGGTGCACAAGTAACTGGCTCTAAT
ACACGGAAGCACATATTGCAAGTTTCCACTTTCCAGATGACCATATTAATGCTCTTTAATAATAGAGAAA
AATACACATTTGAGGAAATTCAGCAAGAGACAGATATCCCTGAAAGAGAGCTTGTTAGAGCCCTACAGTC
CCTCGCCTGTGGTAAACCAACACAGCGGGTTCTTACAAAAGAACCCAAATCAAAGGAAATAGAAAATGGT
CATATATTTACAGTTAATGATCAATTCACATCCAAACTACACAGAGTCAAGATTCAAACAGTTGCTGCCA
AACAAGGTGAATCCGACCCAGAGAGGAAAGAAACAAGGCAGAAAGTAGACGACGACAGAAAACATGAGAT
AGAAGCTGCTATAGTGCGGATAATGAAATCTAGAAAGAAGATGCAGCACAATGTTCTAGTAGCGGAGGTA
ACTCAGCAGTTGAAGGCGCGATTCTTACCAAGTCCAGTTGTTATTAAGAAACGTATTGAAGGACTTATTG
AGAGAGAATATTTGGCACGAACACCTGAGGATCGCAAAGTATACACATATGTAGCATAAAATGCGTTCAG
AAATTTGATTTATTCTTGGACTGTACTCTTCGCATGGACTGGGAAGTTCTTTTAAATCATTAAATATTAA
GACGACCATCTCTTCTATTAAATTACAGTACATGTTCTAGACCATTGAGATCAAGCCTTTACTCCCTTTG
AGAGTTTCCAACATCAGTTGATTGAGCTTCAGGCTTTACAACGTTTATCCCTGTAGAGATCATCTTTACA
GTTCCTCGGGAAAATGTGAATGTGCTGCGTTTTGTTTTCTTTACTGTATGAAAACAGGAAAATAAAAGAG
AAATTTAGAAAATACAGCTCATTACAATAAAATTGTTGGATTTCATTTCAAAAAAAAAAAAAAAAAAACT
CGAGCATGCATCTAGAGGGCCCTATTCTATAGTGTCACCTAAATGCTAGAGCTCGCTGATCAGCCTCGAC
TGTGCCTTCTAGTTGCCAGCCATCTGTTGTTTGCCCCTCCCCCGTGCCTTCCTTGACCCTGGAAGGTGCC
ACTCCCACTGTCCTTTCCTAATAAAATGAGGAAATTGCATCGCATTGTCTGAGTAGGTGTCATTCTATTC
TGGGGGGTGGGGTGGGGCAGGACAGCAAGGGGGAGGATTGGGAAGACAATAGCAGGCATGCTGGGGATGC
GGTGGGCTCTATGGCTTCTGAGGCGGAAAGAACCAGCTGGGGCTCTAGGGGGTATCCCC
[124 nt withheld, positions 3808-3931]
C
[91 nt withheld, positions 3933-4023]
A
[49 nt withheld, positions 4025-4073]
CCTTTGACGTTGGAGTCCACGTTCTTT
[37 nt withheld, positions 4101-4137]
ACCCTATCTCGGTCTATTCTTTTGATTTATAAGGGATTTTGCCGATTTCGGCCTATTGGTTAAAAAATGA
GCTGATTTAACAAAAATTTAACGCGAATTAATTCTGTGGAATGTGTGTCAGTTAGGGTGTGGAAAGTCCC
CAGGCTCCCCAGCAGGCAGAAGTATGCAAAGCATGCATCTCAATTAGTCAGCAACCAGGTGTGGAAAGTC
CCCAGGCTCCCCAGCAGGCAGAAGTATGCAAAGCATGCATCTCAATTAGTCAGCAACCATAGTCCCGCCC
CTAACTCCGCCCATCCCGCCCCTAACTCCGCCCAGTTCCGCCCATTCTCCGCCCCATGGCTGACTAATTT
TTTTTATTTATGCAGAGGCCGAGGCCGCCTCTGCCTCTGAGCTATTCCAGAAGTAGTGAGGAGGCTTTTT
TGGAGGCCTAGGCTTTTGCAAAAAGCTCCCGGGAGCTTGTATATCCATTTTCGGATCTGATCAAGAGACA
GGATGAGGATCGTTTCGCATGATTGAACAAGATGGATTGCACGCAGGTTCTCCGGCCGCTTGGGTGGAGA
GGCTATTCGGCTATGACTGGGCACAACAGACAATCGGCTGCTCTGATGCCGCCGTGTTCCGGCTGTCAGC
GCAGGGGCGCCCGGTTCTTTTTGTCAAGACCGACCTGTCCGGTGCCCTGAATGAACTGCAGGACGAGGCA
GCGCGGCTATCGTGGCTGGCCACGACGGGCGTTCCTTGCGCAGCTGTGCTCGACGTTGTCACTGAAGCGG
GAAGGGACTGGCTGCTATTGGGCGAAGTGCCGGGGCAGGATCTCCTGTCATCTCACCTTGCTCCTGCCGA
GAAAGTATCCATCATGGCTGATGCAATGCGGCGGCTGCATACGCTTGATCCGGCTACCTGCCCATTCGAC
CACCAAGCGAAACATCGCATCGAGCGAGCACGTACTCGGATGGAAGCCGGTCTTGTCGATCAGGATGATC
TGGACGAAGAGCATCAGGGGCTCGCGCCAGCCGAACTGTTCGCCAGGCTCAAGGCGCGCATGCCCGACGG
CGAGGATCTCGTCGTGACCCATGGCGATGCCTGCTTGCCGAATATCATGGTGGAAAATGGCCGCTTTTCT
GGATTCATCGACTGTGGCCGGCTGGGTGTGGCGGACCGCTATCAGGACATAGCGTTGGCTACCCGTGATA
TTGCTGAAGAGCTTGGCGGCGAATGGGCTGACCGCTTCCTCGTGCTTTACGGTATCGCCGCTCCCGATTC
GCAGCGCATCGCCTTCTATCGCCTTCTTGACGAGTTCTTCTGAGCGGGACTCTGGGGTTCGAAATGACCG
ACCAAGCGACGCCCAACCTGCCATCACGAGATTTCGATTCCACCGCCGCCTTCTATGAAAGGTTGGGCTT
CGGAATCGTTTTCCGGGACGCCGGCTGGATGATCCTCCAGCGCGGGGATCTCATGCTGGAGTTCTTCGCC
CACCCCAACTTGTTTATTGCAGCTTATAATGGTTACAAATAAAGCAATAGCATCACAAATTTCACAAATA
AAGCATTTTTTTCACTGCATTCTAGTTGTGGTTTGTCCAAACTCATCAATGTATCTTATCATGTCTGTAT
ACCGTCGACCTCTAGCTAGAGCTTGGCGTAATCATGGTCATAGCTGTTTCCTGTGTGAAATTGTTATCCG
CTCACAATTCCACACAACATACGAGCCGGAAGCATAAAGTGTAAAGCCTGGGGTGCCTAATGAGTGAGCT
AACTCACATTAATTGCGTTGCGCTCACTGCCCGCTTTCCAGTCGGGAAACCTGTCGTGCCAGCTGCATTA
ATGAATCGGCCAACGCGCGGGGAGAGGCGGTTTGCGTATTGGGCGCTCTTCCGCTTCCTCGCTCACTGAC
TCGCTGCGCTCGGTCGTTCGGCTGCGGCGAGCGGTATCAGCTCACTCAAAGGCGGTAATACGGTTATCCA
CAGAATCAGGGGATAACGCAGGAAAGAACATGTGAGCAAAAGGCCAGCAAAAGGCCAGGAACCGTAAAAA
GGCCGCGTTGCTGGCGTTTTTCCATAGGCTCCGCCCCCCTGACGAGCATCACAAAAATCGACGCTCAAGT
CAGAGGTGGCGAAACCCGACAGGACTATAAAGATACCAGGCGTTTCCCCCTGGAAGCTCCCTCGTGCGCT
CTCCTGTTCCGACCCTGCCGCTTACCGGATACCTGTCCGCCTTTCTCCCTTCGGGAAGCGTGGCGCTTTC
TCATAGCTCACGCTGTAGGTATCTCAGTTCGGTGTAGGTCGTTCGCTCCAAGCTGGGCTGTGTGCACGAA
CCCCCCGTTCAGCCCGACCGCTGCGCCTTATCCGGTAACTATCGTCTTGAGTCCAACCCGGTAAGACACG
ACTTATCGCCACTGGCAGCAGCCACTGGTAACAGGATTAGCAGAGCGAGGTATGTAGGCGGTGCTACAGA
GTTCTTGAAGTGGTGGCCTAACTACGGCTACACTAGAAGAACAGTATTTGGTATCTGCGCTCTGCTGAAG
CCAGTTACCTTCGGAAAAAGAGTTGGTAGCTCTTGATCCGGCAAACAAACCACCGCTGGTAGCGGTGGTT
TTTTTGTTTGCAAGCAGCAGATTACGCGCAGAAAAAAAGGATCTCAAGAAGATCCTTTGATCTTTTCTAC
GGGGTCTGACGCTCAGTGGAACGAAAACTCACGTTAAGGGATTTTGGTCATGAGATTATCAAAAAGGATC
TTCACCTAGATCCTTTTAAATTAAAAATGAAGTTTTAAATCAATCTAAAGTATATATGAGTAAACTTGGT
CTGACAGTTACCAATGCTTAATCAGTGAGGCACCTATCTCAGCGATCTGTCTATTTCGTTCATCCATAGT
TGCCTGACTCCCCGTCGTGTAGATAACTACGATACGGGAGGGCTTACCATCTGGCCCCAGTGCTGCAATG
ATACCGCGAGACCCACGCTCACCGGCTCCAGATTTATCAGCAATAAACCAGCCAGCCGGAAGGGCCGAGC
GCAGAAGTGGTCCTGCAACTTTATCCGCCTCCATCCAGTCTATTAATTGTTGCCGGGAAGCTAGAGTAAG
TAGTTCGCCAGTTAATAGTTTGCGCAACGTTGTTGCCATTGCTACAGGCATCGTGGTGTCACGCTCGTCG
TTTGGTATGGCTTCATTCAGCTCCGGTTCCCAACGATCAAGGCGAGTTACATGATCCCCCATGTTGTGCA
AAAAAGCGGTTAGCTCCTTCGGTCCTCCGATCGTTGTCAGAAGTAAGTTGGCCGCAGTGTTATCACTCAT
GGTTATGGCAGCACTGCATAATTCTCTTACTGTCATGCCATCCGTAAGATGCTTTTCTGTGACTGGTGAG
TACTCAACCAAGTCATTCTGAGAATAGTGTATGCGGCGACCGAGTTGCTCTTGCCCGGCGTCAATACGGG
ATAATACCGCGCCACATAGCAGAACTTTAAAAGTGCTCATCATTGGAAAACGTTCTTCGGGGCGAAAACT
CTCAAGGATCTTACCGCTGTTGAGATCCAGTTCGATGTAACCCACTCGTGCACCCAACTGATCTTCAGCA
TCTTTTACTTTCACCAGCGTTTCTGGGTGAGCAAAAACAGGAAGGCAAAATGCCGCAAAAAAGGGAATAA
GGGCGACACGGAAATGTTGAATACTCATACTCTTCCTTTTTCAATATTATTGAAGCATTTATCAGGGTTA
TTGTCTCATGAGCGGATACATATTTGAATGTATTTAGAAAAATAAACAAATAGGGGTTCCGCGCACATTT
CCCCGAAAAGTGCCACCTGACGTCGACGGATCGGGAGATCTCCCGATCCCCTATGGTGCACTCTCAGTAC
AATCTGCTCTGATGCCGCATAGTTAAGCCAGTATCTGCTCCCTGCTTGTGTGTTGGAGGTCGCTGAGTAG
TGCGCGAGCAAAATTTAAGCTACAACAAGGCAAGGCTTGACCGACAATTGCATGAAGAATCTGCTTAGGG
TTAGGCGTTTTGCGCTGCTTCGCGATGTACGGGCCAGATATACGCGTT
Features (pLannotate 1.2.2; 24 found; start..end, strand, type, name):
      1..380     +  enhancer       CMV enhancer: human cytomegalovirus immediate early enhancer
    381..584     +  promoter       CMV promoter: human cytomegalovirus (CMV) immediate early promoter
    580..613     +  LTR            5' LTR (truncated) (fragment): truncated 5' long terminal repeat (LTR) from HIV-1
    629..647     +  promoter       T7 promoter: promoter for bacteriophage T7 RNA polymerase
    669..692     +  CDS            3xMyc (fragment): 3 tandem Myc epitope tags
    705..728     +  CDS            3xMyc (fragment): 3 tandem Myc epitope tags
    741..764     +  CDS            3xMyc (fragment): 3 tandem Myc epitope tags
    801..3104    +  CDS            CUL3 (sequence partly withheld): CUL3_HUMAN - Also known as KIAA0617. Experimental evidence at protein level: Swiss-Prot protein existence level 1. Core component of multiple cullin-RING-based BCR (BTB-CUL3- RBX1) E3 ubiquitin-protein ligase complexes which mediate the ubiquitination and subsequent proteasomal degradation of target proteins. BCR complexes and ARIH1 collaborate in tandem to mediate ubiquitination of target proteins (PubMed:27565346). As a scaffold protein may contribute to catalysis through positioning of the substrate and the ubiquitin-conjugating enzyme. The E3 ubiquitin- protein ligase activity of the compl
   3494..3512    -  promoter       SP6 promoter: promoter for bacteriophage SP6 RNA polymerase
   3538..3762    +  polyA_signal   bGH poly(A) signal: bovine growth hormone polyadenylation signal
   3766..3787    +  promoter       SV40 promoter (fragment): SV40 enhancer and early promoter
   3808..4236    +  rep_origin     f1 ori (sequence partly withheld): f1 bacteriophage origin of replication; arrow indicates direction of (+) strand synthesis
   4250..4579    +  promoter       SV40 promoter: SV40 enhancer and early promoter
   4646..5437    +  CDS            neo: KKA2_KLEPN - Also known as kan, nptII. Experimental evidence at protein level: Swiss-Prot protein existence level 1. Resistance to kanamycin, neomycin, paromomycin, ribostamycin, butirosin and gentamicin B. From Klebsiella pneumoniae.
   5461..5619    +  CDS            ble (fragment): BLE_KLEPN - Experimental evidence at protein level: Swiss-Prot protein existence level 1. Binding protein with a strong affinity to the bleomycin family of antibiotics. Binds to CL990; an antimitotic-antibiotic compound. From Klebsiella pneumoniae.
   5614..5735    +  polyA_signal   SV40 poly(A) signal: SV40 polyadenylation signal
   5808..5824    -  protein_bind   lac operator: The lac repressor binds to the lac operator to inhibit transcription in E. coli. This inhibition can be relieved by adding lactose or isopropyl-β-D-thiogalactopyranoside (IPTG). lac repressor encoded by lacI
   5832..5862    -  promoter       lac promoter: promoter for the E. coli lac operon
   5877..5898    -  protein_bind   CAP binding site: CAP binding activates transcription in the presence of cAMP. E. coli catabolite activator protein
   5911..6003    -  CDS            lacI (fragment): lac repressor; lacI; The lac repressor binds to the lac operator to inhibit transcription in E. coli. This inhibition can be relieved by adding lactose or isopropyl-β-D-thiogalactopyranoside (IPTG).
   6186..6774    -  rep_origin     ori: high-copy-number ColE1/pMB1/pBR322/pUC origin of replication
   6945..7805    -  CDS            AmpR: β-lactamase; bla; confers resistance to ampicillin, carbenicillin, and related antibiotics
   7806..7910    -  promoter       AmpR promoter: bla
   7969..8021    -  misc_feature   bom (fragment): basis of mobility region from pBR322
