[The description below was written by a language model from this plasmid's Addgene catalogue record and pLannotate feature annotations shown in this document.]
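Description:
pcDNA3-myc-CUL3 is a mammalian expression plasmid built on a pcDNA3 backbone modified to carry an N-terminal triple Myc epitope tag. It encodes human cullin 3 (CUL3), inserted between KpnI and XhoI sites that remain intact. In E. coli it is maintained at high copy from a ColE1/pUC-type origin and selected with ampicillin through the β-lactamase gene. An f1 origin is also present, which would allow single-stranded DNA production. For mammalian cells, a neomycin phosphotransferase cassette driven by the SV40 enhancer/early promoter and terminated by an SV40 poly(A) signal permits G418 selection of stable transfectants.

The expression cassette uses the human cytomegalovirus immediate early enhancer and promoter, followed by the three tandem Myc tags, the full CUL3 open reading frame of about 2.3 kb, and the bovine growth hormone polyadenylation signal. T7 and SP6 promoters flank the insert; the record lists them as sequencing primer sites, and such promoters can also drive in vitro transcription. Short annotated fragments such as an HIV-1 LTR piece, a ble segment and lac regulatory remnants appear to be backbone leftovers or similarity hits rather than functional elements.

CUL3 is the scaffold subunit of BTB-CUL3-RBX1 cullin-RING E3 ubiquitin ligases, which target substrates for ubiquitination and proteasomal degradation. The Myc-tagged protein allows detection and immunoprecipitation of CUL3 from transfected cells, consistent with the associated study of cullin partners and their ubiquitin ligase activity. The depositor notes that the insert carries a Y201C substitution, which was also present in the plasmid used in the original publication and is not known to affect function.
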