Addgene plasmid #19893: pcDNA3-myc-CUL3
Depositing lab: Yue Xiong. Depositing organization: University of North Carolina at Chapel Hill. Publication: ROC1, a homolog of APC11, represents a family of cullin partners with an associated ubiquitin ligase activity. Ohta T, Michel JJ, Schottelius AJ, Xiong Y. Mol Cell. 1999 Apr . 3(4):535-41. 10.1016/S1097-2765(00)80482-7 PubMed 10230407.
Backbone
  Vector backbone: pcDNA3-myc
  Backbone manufacturer: Invitrogen
  Backbone size w/o insert (bp): 5512
  Vector type: Mammalian Expression
  Selectable markers: G418
Growth in bacteria
  Bacterial resistance: Ampicillin, 100 μg/mL
  Growth temperature: 37°C
  Growth strain: DH5alpha
  Copy number: High Copy
Gene/Insert
  Gene/Insert name: cullin 3 (alt name: CUL3)
  Species: H. sapiens (human)
  Insert size (bp): 2304
  GenBank ID: NM_003590
  Entrez Gene: CUL3 (a.k.a. CUL-3, NEDAUS, PHA2E)
  Tag / fusion protein: 3xmyc (N terminal on backbone)
  Cloning method: Restriction Enzyme; 5′ cloning site KpnI (not destroyed); 3′ cloning site XhoI (not destroyed)
  Sequencing primers: 5′ T7; 3′ SP6
Terms and licenses: Academic/Nonprofit Terms; Industry Terms: Not Available to Industry
Depositor comments: Y201C mutation detected in Addgene sequence. Xiong lab says that the plasmid used in the publication also had Y201C mutation and it is not known to affect function.
How to cite: pcDNA3-myc-CUL3 was a gift from Yue Xiong (Addgene plasmid # 19893 ; http://n2t.net/addgene:19893 ; RRID:Addgene_19893)
